>Addgene plasmid #127639 | SV40-MCS-Z1 | addgene full sequence | sequence record 273360 | Addgene NGS Result
CTGCAGAAGCTTTACTAACTAGTCCTGAGGCGGAAAGAACCAGCTGTGGAATGTGTGTCAGTTAGGGTGT
GGAAAGTCCCCAGGCTCCCCAGCAGGCAGAAGTATGCAAAGCATGCATCTCAATTAGTCAGCAACCAGGT
GTGGAAAGTCCCCAGGCTCCCCAGCAGGCAGAAGTATGCAAAGCATGCATCTCAATTAGTCAGCAACCAT
AGTCCCGCCCCTAACTCCGCCCATCCCGCCCCTAACTCCGCCCAGTTCCGCCCATTCTCCGCCCCATGGC
TGACTAATTTTTTTTATTTATGCAGAGGCCGAGGCCGCCTCGGCCTCTGAGCTATTCCAGAAGTAGTGAG
GAGGCTTTTTTGGAGGCCTAGGGGGTCCGTACGACCGGTACTCGAGGAGCTCTATAGGTACCTCTAGATG
TACACATATGGCTAGCTGGCCAGACATGATAAGATACATTGATGAGTTTGGACAAACCACAACTAGAATG
CAGTGAAAAAAATGCTTTATTTGTGAAATTTGTGATGCTATTGCTTTATTTGTAACCATTATAAGCTGCA
ATAAACAAGTTAACAACAACAATTGCATTCATTTTATGTTTCAGGTTCAGGGGGAGGTGTGGGAGGTTTT
TTAAAGCAAGTAAAACCTCTACAAATGTGGTATGGAATTCTGGACTCACAAAGAAAAAACGCCCGGTGTG
CAAGACCGAGCGTTCTGAACAATTTATCCTCAGTCCTGCTCCTCTGCCACAAAGTGCACGCAGTTGCCGG
CCGGGTCGCGCAGGGCGAACTCCCGCCCCCACGGCTGCTCGCCGATCTCGGTCATGGCCGGCCCGGAGGC
GTCCCGGAAGTTCGTGGACACGACCTCCGACCACTCGGCGTACAGCTCGTCCAGGCCGCGCACCCACACC
CAGGCCAGGGTGTTGTCCGGCACCACCTGGTCCTGGACCGCGCTGATGAACAGGGTCACGTCGTCCCGGA
CCACACCGGCGAAGTCGTCCTCCACGAAGTCCCGGGAGAACCCGAGCCGGTCGGTCCAGAACTCGACCGC
TCCGGCGACGTCGCGCGCGGTGAGCACCGGAACGGCACTGGTCAACTTGGCCATGATGGCCCTCCTATAG
TGAGTCGTATTATACTATGCCGATATACTATGCCGATGATTAATTGTCAAGGATCCTAAGAACATGTGAG
CAAAAGGCCAGCAAAAGGCCAGGAACCGTAAAAAGGCCGCGTTGCTGGCGTTTTTCCATAGGCTCCGCCC
CCCTGACGAGCATCACAAAAATCGACGCTCAAGTCAGAGGTGGCGAAACCCGACAGGACTATAAAGATAC
CAGGCGTTTCCCCCTGGAAGCTCCCTCGTGCGCTCTCCTGTTCCGACCCTGCCGCTTACCGGATACCTGT
CCGCCTTTCTCCCTTCGGGAAGCGTGGCGCTTTCTCATAGCTCACGCTGTAGGTATCTCAGTTCGGTGTA
GGTCGTTCGCTCCAAGCTGGGCTGTGTGCACGAACCCCCCGTTCAGCCCGACCGCTGCGCCTTATCCGGT
AACTATCGTCTTGAGTCCAACCCGGTAAGACACGACTTATCGCCACTGGCAGCAGCCACTGGTAACAGGA
TTAGCAGAGCGAGGTATGTAGGCGGTGCTACAGAGTTCTTGAAGTGGTGGCCTAACTACGGCTACACTAG
AAGAACAGTATTTGGTATCTGCGCTCTGCTGAAGCCAGTTACCTTCGGAAAAAGAGTTGGTAGCTCTTGA
TCCGGCAAACAAACCACCGCTGGTAGCGGTGGTTTTTTTGTTTGCAAGCAGCAGATTACGCGCAGAAAAA
AAGGATCTCAAGAAGATCCTTTGATCTTTTCTACGGGGTCTGACGCTCAGTGAAAACTCACGTTAAGGGA
TTTTGGTCATGGCTAGTTAATTAACATTTAAATCAGCGGCCGC
Features (pLannotate 1.2.2; 8 found; start..end, strand, type, name):
     66..363     +  promoter       SV40 promoter: SV40 enhancer and early promoter
    450..571     -  polyA_signal   SV40 poly(A) signal: SV40 polyadenylation signal
    594..665     -  CDS            large T antigen (fragment): large T antigen from SV40 (simian virus 40)
    705..722     -  terminator     lambda t0 terminator (fragment): transcription terminator from phage lambda
    733..1104    -  CDS            ble: BLE_STRHI - Experimental evidence at protein level: Swiss-Prot protein existence level 1. Binding protein with a strong affinity to the bleomycin family of antibiotics. From Streptoalloteichus hindustanus.
   1114..1132    -  promoter       T7 promoter: promoter for bacteriophage T7 RNA polymerase
   1152..1170    -  promoter       tac promoter (fragment): strong E. coli promoter; hybrid between the trp and lac UV5 promoters
   1243..1831    -  rep_origin     ori: high-copy-number ColE1/pMB1/pBR322/pUC origin of replication
