[The description below was written by a language model from this plasmid's Addgene catalogue record and pLannotate feature annotations shown in this document.]
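Description:
SV40-MCS-Z1 is a very compact (about 1.9 kb) empty-backbone mammalian expression plasmid built on a pMB1-type replicon. It is propagated in E. coli at high copy number from the ColE1/pMB1/pUC-family origin and is selected with Zeocin/bleomycin-family antibiotics through the ble gene from Streptoalloteichus hindustanus, which encodes a protein that binds and sequesters these drugs. The annotation places a T7 promoter and a short fragment resembling the tac promoter immediately upstream of ble, and a fragment of the phage lambda t0 terminator downstream. This suggests a small bacterial expression unit for the marker, although the record does not state which promoter element actually drives it. No dedicated mammalian promoter is annotated for the resistance gene, and the record describes it only as a bacterial resistance marker.

The payload region consists of the SV40 enhancer and early promoter followed, after a short unannotated gap of under 100 bp, by an SV40 polyadenylation signal. By the plasmid's name, this gap presumably holds the multiple cloning site, but the restriction sites it contains are not listed. The poly(A) signal is annotated on the opposite strand to the promoter, which is common for this bidirectional SV40 element. The adjacent short large T antigen fragment is most likely residual SV40 sequence carried along with it rather than a functional coding region. A gene of interest cloned between the promoter and the poly(A) signal would be constitutively transcribed in transfected mammalian cells. There is no insert, tag or reporter, so the plasmid serves as a minimal scaffold for building small expression constructs.
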