Addgene plasmid #127639: SV40-MCS-Z1
Purpose: (Empty Backbone) Empty backbone plasmid with SV40 promoter and SV40 polyA with Zeocin/Bleocin bacterial resistance
Depositing lab: Jordan Green. Depositing organization: Johns Hopkins University and School of Medicine.
Backbone
  Vector backbone: pMB1
  Backbone size (bp): 1933
  Vector type: Mammalian Expression
  Promoter: SV40 promoter
Growth in bacteria
  Bacterial resistance: Bleocin (Zeocin), 50 μg/mL
  Growth temperature: 37°C
  Growth strain: DH5alpha
  Copy number: High Copy
Terms and licenses: Academic/Nonprofit Terms; Industry Terms: Not Available to Industry
How to cite: SV40-MCS-Z1 was a gift from Jordan Green (Addgene plasmid # 127639 ; http://n2t.net/addgene:127639 ; RRID:Addgene_127639)
